>Addgene plasmid #168985 | pInducer10-SAE1_sh3 | addgene full sequence | sequence record 333867 | Addgene NGS Result
CGGGGGAGAATTAGATCGCGATGGGAAAAAATTCGGTTAAGGCCAGGGGGAAAGAAAAAATATAAATTAA
AACATATAGTATGGGCAAGCAGGGAGCTAGAACGATTCGCAGTTAATCCTGGCCTGTTAGAAACATCAGA
AGGCTGTAGACAAATACTGGGACAGCTACAACCATCCCTTCAGACAGGATCAGAAGAACTTAGATCATTA
TATAATACAGTAGCAACCCTCTATTGTGTGCATCAAAGGATAGAGATAAAAGACACCAAGGAAGCTTTAG
ACAAGATAGAGGAAGAGCAAAACAAAAGTAAGACCACCGCACAGCAAGCGGCCGGCCGCTGATCTTCAGA
CCTGGAGGAGGAGATATGAGGGACAATTGGAGAAGTGAATTATATAAATATAAAGTAGTAAAAATTGAAC
CATTAGGAGTAGCACCCACCAAGGCAAAGAGAAGAGTGGTGCAGAGAGAAAAAAGAGCAGTGGGAATAGG
AGCTTTGTTCCTTGGGTTCTTGGGAGCAGCAGGAAGCACTATGGGCGCAGCGTCAATGACGCTGACGGTA
CAGGCCAGACAATTATTGTCTGGTATAGTGCAGCAGCAGAACAATTTGCTGAGGGCTATTGAGGCGCAAC
AGCATCTGTTGCAACTCACAGTCTGGGGCATCAAGCAGCTCCAGGCAAGAATCCTGGCTGTGGAAAGATA
CCTAAAGGATCAACAGCTCCTGGGGATTTGGGGTTGCTCTGGAAAACTCATTTGCACCACTGCTGTGCCT
TGGAATGCTAGTTGGAGTAATAAATCTCTGGAACAGATTTGGAATCACACGACCTGGATGGAGTGGGACA
GAGAAATTAACAATTACACAAGCTTAATACACTCCTTAATTGAAGAATCGCAAAACCAGCAAGAAAAGAA
TGAACAAGAATTATTGGAATTAGATAAATGGGCAAGTTTGTGGAATTGGTTTAACATAACAAATTGGCTG
TGGTATATAAAATTATTCATAATGATAGTAGGAGGCTTGGTAGGTTTAAGAATAGTTTTTGCTGTACTTT
CTATAGTGAATAGAGTTAGGCAGGGATATTCACCATTATCGTTTCAGACCCACCTCCCAACCCCGAGGGG
ACCCGACAGGCCCGAAGGAATAGAAGAAGAAGGTGGAGAGAGAGACAGAGACAGATCCATTCGATTAGTG
AACGGATCGGCACTGCGTGCGCCAATTCTGCAGACAAATGGCAGTATTCATCCACAATTTTAAAAGAAAA
GGGGGGATTGGGGGGTACAGTGCAGGGGAAAGAATAGTAGACATAATAGCAACAGACATACAAACTAAAG
AATTACAAAAACAAATTACAAAAATTCAAAATTTTCGGGTTTATTACAGGGACAGCAGAGATCCAGTTTG
GTTAGTACCGGGCCCGCTCTAGTCCGGAATCAGTCCTGCTCCTCGGCCACGAAGTGCACGCAGTTGCCGG
CCGGGTCGCGCAGGGCGAACTCCCGCCCCCACGGCTGCTCGCCGATCTCGGTCATGGCCGGCCCGGAGGC
GTCCCGGAAGTTCGTGGACACGACCTCCGACCACTCGGCGTACAGCTCGTCCAGGCCGCGCACCCACACC
CAGGCCAGGGTGTTGTCCGGCACCACCTGGTCCTGGACCGCGCTGATGAACAGGGTCACGTCGTCCCGGA
CCACACCGGCGAAGTCGTCCTCCACGAAGTCCCGGGAGAACCCGAGCCGGTCGGTCCAGAACTCGACCGC
TCCGGCGACGTCGCGCGCGGTGAGCACCGGAACGGCACTGGTCAACTTGGCCATGGTGGCCCTCCTATAG
TGAGTCGTATTATACTATGCCGATATACTATGCCGATGATTAATTGTCAACACGTGCTGCAGGTCCGAGG
TTCTAGGCTAGCTTAAAGGAACCAATTCAGTCGACTGGATCCTTTACCACTCCCTATCAGTGATAGAGAA
AAGTGAAAGTCGAGTTTACCACTCCCTATCAGTGATAGAGAAAAGTGAAAGTCGAGTTTACCACTCCCTA
TCAGTGATAGAGAAAAGTGAAAGTCGAGTTTACCACTCCCTATCAGTGATAGAGAAAAGTGAAAGTCGAG
TTTACCACTCCCTATCAGTGATAGAGAAAAGTGAAAGTCGAGTTTACCACTCCCTATCAGTGATAGAGAA
AAGTGAAAGTCGAGTTTACCACTCCCTATCAGTGATAGAGAAAAGTGAAAGTCGAGCTCGGTACCCGGGT
CGAGGTAGGCGTGTACGGTGGGAGGCCTATATAAGCAGAGCTCGTTTAGTGAACCGTCAGATCGCCTGGA
GACGCCATCCACGCTGTTTTGACCTCCATAGAAGACACCGGGACCGATCCAGCCTACCGGTCGCCACCAT
GAGCGAGCTGATCAAGGAGAACATGCACATGAAGCTGTACATGGAGGGCACCGTGAACAACCACCACTTC
AAGTGCACATCCGAGGGCGAAGGCAAGCCCTACGAGGGCACCCAGACCATGAAGATCAAGGTGGTCGAGG
GCGGCCCTCTCCCCTTCGCCTTCGACATCCTGGCTACCAGCTTCATGTACGGCAGCAAAGCCTTCATCAA
CCACACCCAGGGCATCCCCGACTTCTTTAAGCAGTCCTTCCCTGAGGGCTTCACATGGGAGAGAATCACC
ACATACGAAGACGGGGGCGTGCTGACCGCTACCCAGGACACCAGCTTCCAGAACGGCTGCATCATCTACA
ACGTCAAGATCAACGGGGTGAACTTCCCATCCAACGGCCCTGTGATGCAGAAGAAAACACGCGGCTGGGA
GGCCAACACCGAGATGCTGTACCCCGCTGACGGCGGCCTGAGAGGCCACAGCCAGATGGCCCTGAAGCTC
GTGGGCGGGGGCTACCTGCACTGCTCCTTCAAGACCACATACAGATCCAAGAAACCCGCTAAGAACCTCA
AGATGCCCGGCTTCCACTTCGTGGACCACAGACTGGAAAGAATCAAGGAGGCCGACAAAGAGACCTACGT
CGAGCAGCACGAGATGGCTGTGGCCAAGTACTGCGACCTCCCTAGCAAACTGGGGCACAGATGATGCGGC
CGCAAGCCTTGTTAAGTGCTCGCTTCGGCAGCACATATACTATGTTGAATGAGGCTTCAGTACTTTACAG
AATCGTTGCCTGCACATCTTGGAAACACTTGCTGGGATTACTTCTTCAGGTTAACCCAACAGAAGGCTCG
AGAAGGTATATTGCTGTTGACAGTGAGCGATCCAGGGATGTCATAGTTAAATAGTGAAGCCACAGATGTA
TTTAACTATGACATCCCTGGAGTGCCTACTGCCTCGGAATTCAAGGGGCTACTTTAGGAGCAATTATCTT
GTTTACTAAAACTGAATACCTTGCTATCTCTTTGATACATTTTTACAAAGCTGAATTAAAATGGTATAAA
TTAAATCACTTTTTTCAATTGGAAGACTAATGCGGCCGGCCGTTTAAACATTTATATATGGACGCGTAAG
ATCTGGCCTCCGCGCCGGGTTTTGGCGCCTCCCGCGGGCGCCCCCCTCCTCACGGCGAGCGCTGCCACGT
CAGACGAAGGGCGCAGCGAGCGTCCTGATCCTTCCGCCCGGACGCTCAGGACAGCGGCCCGCTGCTCATA
AGACTCGGCCTTAGAACCCCAGTATCAGCAGAAGGACATTTTAGGACGGGACTTGGGTGACTCTAGGGCA
CTGGTTTTCTTTCCAGAGAGCGGAACAGGCGAGGAAAAGTAGTCCCTTCTCGGCGATTCTGCGGAGGGAT
CTCCGTGGGGCGGTGAACGCCGATGATTATATAAGGACGCGCCGGGTGTGGCACAGCTAGTTCCGTCGCA
GCCGGGATTTGGGTCGCGGTTCTTGTTTGTGGATCGCTGTGATCGTCACTTGGTGAGTAGCGGGCTGCTG
GGCTGGCCGGGGCTTTCGTGGCCGCCGGGCCGCTCGGTGGGACGGAAGCGTGTGGAGAGACCGCCAAGGG
CTGTAGTCTGGGTCCGCGAGCAAGGTTGCCCTGAACTGGGGGTTGGGGGGAGCGCAGCAAAATGGCGGCT
GTTCCCGAGTCTTGAATGGAAGACGCTTGTGAGGCGGGCTGTGAGGTCGTTGAAACAAGGTGGGGGGCAT
GGTGGGCGGCAAGAACCCAAGGTCTTGAGGCCTTCGCTAATGCGGGAAAGCTCTTATTCGGGTGAGATGG
GCTGGGGCACCATCTGGGGACCCTGACGTGAAGTTTGTCACTGACTGGAGAACTCGGTTTGTCGTCTGTT
GCGGGGGCGGCAGTTATGGCGGTGCCGTTGGGCAGTGCACCCGTACCTTTGGGAGCGCGCGCCCTCGTCG
TGTCGTGACGTCACCCGTTCTGTTGGCTTATAATGCAGGGTGGGGCCACCTGCCGGTAGGTGTGTGGTAG
GCTTTTCTCCGTCGCAGGACGCAGGGTTCGGGCCTAGGGTAGGCTCTCCTGAATCGACAGGCGCCGGACC
TCTGGTGAGGGGAGGGATAAGTGAGGCGTCAGTTTCTTTGGTCGGTTTTATGTACCTATCTTCTTAAGTA
GCTGAAGCTCCGGTTTTGAACTATGCGCTCGGGGTTGGCGAGTGTGTTTTGTGAAGTTTTTTAGGCACCT
TTTGAAATGTAATCATTTGGGTCAATATGTAATTTTCAGTGTTAGACTAGTAAATTGTCCGCTAAATTCT
GGCCGTTTTTGGCTTTTTTGTTAGACGGATCCATAACTTCGTATAATGTATGCTATACGAAGTTATGCCA
CCATGTCTAGACTGGACAAGAGCAAAGTCATAAACGGAGCTCTGGAATTACTCAATGGTGTCGGTATCGA
AGGCCTGACGACAAGGAAACTCGCTCAAAAGCTGGGAGTTGAGCAGCCTACCCTGTACTGGCACGTGAAG
AACAAGCGGGCCCTGCTCGATGCCCTGCCAATCGAGATGCTGGACAGGCATCATACCCACTTCTGCCCCC
TGGAAGGCGAGTCATGGCAAGACTTTCTGCGGAACAACGCCAAGTCATACCGCTGTGCTCTCCTCTCACA
TCGCGACGGGGCTAAAGTGCATCTCGGCACCCGCCCAACAGAGAAACAGTACGAAACCCTGGAAAATCAG
CTCGCGTTCCTGTGTCAGCAAGGCTTCTCCCTGGAGAACGCACTGTACGCTCTGTCCGCCGTGGGCCACT
TTACACTGGGCTGCGTATTGGAGGAACAGGAGCATCAAGTAGCAAAAGAGGAAAGAGAGACACCTACCAC
CGATTCTATGCCCCCACTTCTGAGACAAGCAATTGAGCTGTTCGACCGGCAGGGAGCCGAACCTGCCTTC
CTTTTCGGCCTGGAACTAATCATATGTGGCCTGGAGAAACAGCTAAAGTGCGAAAGCGGCGGGCCGACCG
ACGCCCTTGACGATTTTGACTTAGACATGCTCCCAGCCGATGCCCTTGACGACTTTGACCTTGATATGCT
GCCTGCTGACGCTCTTGACGATTTTGACCTTGACATGCTCCCCGGGTAAATAACTTCGTATAGCATACAT
TATACGAAGTATGGCGCGCCAATTCCGCCCCTCTCCCTCCCCCCCCCCTAACGTTACTGGCCGAAGCCGC
TTGGAATAAGGCCGGTGTGCGTTTGTCTATATGTTATTTTCCACCATATTGCCGTCTTTTGGCAATGTGA
GGGCCCGGAAACCTGGCCCTGTCTTCTTGACGAGCATTCCTAGGGGTCTTTCCCCTCTCGCCAAAGGAAT
GCAAGGTCTGTTGAATGTCGTGAAGGAAGCAGTTCCTCTGGAAGCTTCTTGAAGACAAACAACGTCTGTA
GCGACCCTTTGCAGGCAGCGGAACCCCCCACCTGGCGACAGGTGCCTCTGCGGCCAAAAGCCACGTGTAT
AAGATACACCTGCAAAGGCGGCACAACCCCAGTGCCACGTTGTGAGTTGGATAGTTGTGGAAAGAGTCAA
ATGGCTCTCCTCAAGCGTATTCAACAAGGGGCTGAAGGATGCCCAGAAGGTACCCCATTGTATGGGATCT
GATCTGGGGCCTCGGTGCACATGCTTTACATGTGTTTAGTCGAGGTTAAAAAAACGTCTAGGCCCCCCGA
ACCACGGGGACGTGGTTTTCCTTTGAAAAACACGATAATACCATGGCCACCGAGTACAAGCCCACGGTGC
GCCTCGCCACCCGCGACGACGTCCCCCGGGCCGTACGCACCCTCGCCGCCGCGTTCGCCGACTACCCCGC
CACGCGCCACACCGTCGACCCGGACCGCCACATCGAGCGGGTCACCGAGCTGCAAGAACTCTTCCTCACG
CGCGTCGGGCTCGACATCGGCAAGGTGTGGGTCGCGGACGACGGCGCCGCGGTGGCGGTCTGGACCACGC
CGGAGAGCGTCGAAGCGGGGGCGGTGTTCGCCGAGATCGGCTCGCGCATGGCCGAGTTGAGCGGTTCCCG
GCTGGCCGCGCAGCAACAGATGGAAGGCCTCCTGGCGCCGCACCGGCCCAAGGAGCCCGCGTGGTTCCTG
GCCACCGTCGGCGTCTCGCCCGACCACCAGGGCAAGGGTCTGGGCAGCGCCGTCGTGCTCCCCGGAGTGG
AGGCGGCCGAGCGCGCTGGGGTGCCCGCCTTCCTGGAGACCTCCGCGCCCCGCAACCTCCCCTTCTACGA
GCGGCTCGGCTTCACCGTCACCGCCGACGTCGAGGTGCCCGAAGGACCGCGCACCTGGTGCATGACCCGC
AAGCCCGGTGCCTGATTAATTAAGCGCGTCTGGAACAATCAACCTCTGGATTACAAAATTTGTGAAAGAT
TGACTGGTATTCTTAACTATGTTGCTCCTTTTACGCTATGTGGATACGCTGCTTTAATGCCTTTGTATCA
TGCTATTGCTTCCCGTATGGCTTTCATTTTCTCCTCCTTGTATAAATCCTGGTTGCTGTCTCTTTATGAG
GAGTTGTGGCCCGTTGTCAGGCAACGTGGCGTGGTGTGCACTGTGTTTGCTGACGCAACCCCCACTGGTT
GGGGCATTGCCACCACCTGTCAGCTCCTTTCCGGGACTTTCGCTTTCCCCCTCCCTATTGCCACGGCGGA
ACTCATCGCCGCCTGCCTTGCCCGCTGCTGGACAGGGGCTCGGCTGTTGGGCACTGACAATTCCGTGGTG
TTGTCGGGGAAGCTGACGTCCTTTCCATGGCTGCTCGCCTGTGTTGCCACCTGGATTCTGCGCGGGACGT
CCTTCTGCTACGTCCCTTCGGCCCTCAATCCAGCGGACCTTCCTTCCCGCGGCCTGCTGCCGGCTCTGCG
GCCTCTTCCGCGTCTTCGCCTTCGCCCTCAGACGAGTCGGATCTCCCTTTGGGCCGCCTCCCCGCCTGGA
ATTAATTCTGCAGTCGAGACCTAGAAAAACATGGAGCAATCACAAGTAGCAATACAGCAGCTACCAATGC
TGATTGTGCCTGGCTAGAAGCACAAGAGGAGGAGGAGGTGGGTTTTCCAGTCACACCTCAGGTACCTTTA
AGACCAATGACTTACAAGGCAGCTGTAGATCTTAGCCACTTTTTAAAAGAAAAGAGGGGACTGGAAGGGC
TAATTCACTCCCAACGAAGACAAGATCTGCTTTTTGCTTGTACTGGGTCTCTCTGGTTAGACCAGATCTG
AGCCTGGGAGCTCTCTGGCTAACTAGGGAACCCACTGCTTAAGCCTCAATAAAGCTTGCCTTGAGTGCTT
CAAGTAGTGTGTGCCCGTCTGTTGTGTGACTCTGGTAACTAGAGATCCCTCAGACCCTTTTAGTCAGTGT
GGAAAATCTCTAGCAGTAGTAGTTCATGTCATCTTATTATTCAGTATTTATAACTTGCAAAGAAATGAAT
ATCAGAGAGTGAGAGGCCTTGACATTGTTTAAACCCGCTGATCAGCCTCGACTGTGCCTTCTAGTTGCCA
GCCATCTGTTGTTTGCCCCTTCCCCGTGCCTTCCTTGACCCTGGAAGGTGCCACTCCCACTGTCCTTTCC
TAATAAAATGAGGAAATTGCATCGCATTGTCTGAGTAGGTGTCATTCTATTCTGGGGGGTGGGGTGGGGC
AGGACAGCAAGGGGGAGGATTGGGAAGACAATAGCAGGCATGCTGGGGATGCGGTGGGCTCTATGGCTTC
TGAGGCGGAAAGAACCAGCTGGGGCTCTAGGGGGTATCCCC
[124 nt withheld, positions 8162-8285]
C
[91 nt withheld, positions 8287-8377]
A
[49 nt withheld, positions 8379-8427]
CCTTTGACGTTGGAGTCCACGTTCTTT
[37 nt withheld, positions 8455-8491]
ACCCTATCTCGGTCTATTCTTTTGATTTATAAGGGATTTTGCCGATTTCGGCCTATTGGTTAAAAAATGA
GCTGATTTAACAAAAATTTAACGCGAATTAATTCTGTGGAATGTGTGTCAGTTAGGGTGTGGAAAGTCCC
CAGGCTCCCCAGCAGGCAGAAGTATGCAAAGCATGCATCTCAATTAGTCAGCAACCAGGTGTGGAAAGTC
CCCAGGCTCCCCAGCAGGCAGAAGTATGCAAAGCATGCATCTCAATTAGTCAGCAACCATAGTCCCGCCC
CTAACTCCGCCCATCCCGCCCCTAACTCCGCCCAGTTCCGCCCATTCTCCGCCCCATGGCTGACTAATTT
TTTTTATTTATGCAGAGGCCGAGGCCGCCTCTGCCTCTGAGCTATTCCAGAAGTAGTGAGGAGGCTTTTT
TGGAGGCCTAGGCTTTTGCAAAAAGCTCCCGGGAGCTTGTATATCCATTTTCGGATCTGATCAGCACGTG
ATGAAAAAGCCTGAACTCACCGCGACGTGACCGCAAGGAATCGGTCAATACACTACATGGCGTGATTTCA
TATGCGCGATTGCTGATCCCCATGTGTATCACTGGCAAACTGTGATGGACGACACCGTCAGTGCGTCCGT
CGCGCAGGCTCTCGATGAGCTGATGCTTTGGGCCGAGGACTGCCCCGAAGTCCGGCACCTCGTGCACGCG
GATTTCGGCTCCAACAATGTCCTGACGGACAATGGCCGCATAACAGCGGTCATTGACTGGAGCGAGGCGA
TGTTCGGGGATTCCCAATACGAGGTCGCCAACATCTTCTTCTGGAGGCCGTGGTTGGCTTGTATGGAGCA
GCAGACGCGCTACTTCGAGCGGAGGCATCCGGAGCTTGCAGGATCGCCGCGGCTCCGGGCGTATATGCTC
CGCATTGGTCTTGACCAACTCTATCAGAGCTTGGTTGACGGCAATTTCGATGATGCAGCTTGGGCGCAGG
GTCGATGCGACGCAATCGTCCGATCCGGAGCCGGGACTGTCGGGCGTACACAAATCGCCCGCAGAAGCGC
GGCCGTCTGGACCGATGGCTGTGTAGAAGTACTCGCCGATAGTGGAAACCGACGCCCCAGCACTCGTCCG
AGGGCAAAGGAATAGCACGTGCTACGAGATTTCGATTCCACCGCCGCCTTCTATGAAAGGTTGGGCTTCG
GAATCGTTTTCCGGGACGCCGGCTGGATGATCCTCCAGCGCGGGGATCTCATGCTGGAGTTCTTCGCCCA
CCCCAACTTGTTTATTGCAGCTTATAATGGTTACAAATAAAGCAATAGCATCACAAATTTCACAAATAAA
GCATTTTTTTCACTGCATTCTAGTTGTGGTTTGTCCAAACTAATCAATGTATCTTATCATGTCTGTATAC
CGTCGACCTCTAGCTAGAGCTTGGCGTAATCATGGTCATAGCTGTTTCCTGTGTGAAATTGTTATCCGCT
CACAATTCCACACAACATACGAGCCGGAAGCATAAAGTGTAAAGCCTGGGGTGCCTAATGAGTGAGCTAA
CTCACATTAATTGCGTTGCGCTCACTGCCCGCTTTCCAGTCGGGAAACCTGTCGTGCCAGCTGCATTAAT
GAATCGGCCAACGCGCGGGGAGAGGCGGTTTGCGTATTGGGCGCTCTTCCGCTTCCTCGCTCACTGACTC
GCTGCGCTCGGTCGTTCGGCTGCGGCGAGCGGTATCAGCTCACTCAAAGGCGGTAATACGGTTATCCACA
GAATCAGGGGATAACGCAGGAAAGAACATGTGAGCAAAAGGCCAGCAAAAGGCCAGGAACCGTAAAAAGG
CCGCGTTGCTGGCGTTTTTCCATAGGCTCCGCCCCCCTGACGAGCATCACAAAAATCGACGCTCAAGTCA
GAGGTGGCGAAACCCGACAGGACTATAAAGATACCAGGCGTTTCCCCCTGGAAGCTCCCTCGTGCGCTCT
CCTGTTCCGACCCTGCCGCTTACCGGATACCTGTCCGCCTTTCTCCCTTCGGGAAGCGTGGCGCTTTCTC
ATAGCTCACGCTGTAGGTATCTCAGTTCGGTGTAGGTCGTTCGCTCCAAGCTGGGCTGTGTGCACTAACC
CCCCGTTCAGCCCGACCGCTGCGCCTTATCCGGTAACTATCGTCTTGAGTCCAACCCGGTAAGACACGAC
TTATCGCCACTGGCAGCAGCCACTGGTAACAGGATTAGCAGAGCGAGGTATGTAGGCGGTGCTACAGAGT
TCTTGAAGTGGTGGCCTAACTACGGCTACACTAGAAGAACAGTATTTGGTATCTGCGCTCTGCTGAAGCC
AGTTACCTTCGGAAAAAGAGTTGGTAGCTCTTGATCCGGCAAACAAACCACCGCTGGTAGCGGTGGTTTT
TTTGTTTGCAAGCAGCAGATTACGCGCAGAAAAAAAGGATCTCAAGAAGATCCTTTGATCTTTTCTACGG
GGTCTGACGCTCAGTGGAACGAAAACTCACGTTAAGGGATTTTGGTCATGAGATTATCAAAAAGGATCTT
CACCTAGATCCTTTTAAATTAAAAATGAAGTTTTAAATCAATCTAAAGTATATATGAGTAAACTTGGTCT
GACAGTTACCAATGCTTAATCAGTGAGGCACCTATCTCAGCGATCTGTCTATTTCGTTCATCCATAGTTG
CCTGACTCCCCGTCGTGTAGATAACTACGATACGGGAGGGCTTACCATCTGGCCCCAGTGCTGCAATGAT
ACCGCGAGACCCACGCTCACCGGCTCCAGATTTATCAGCAATAAACCAGCCAGCCGGAAGGGCCGAGCGC
AGAAGTGGTCCTGCAACTTTATCCGCCTCCATCCAGTCTATTAATTGTTGCCGGGAAGCTAGAGTAAGTA
GTTCGCCAGTTAATAGTTTGCGCAACGTTGTTGCCATTGCTACAGGCATCGTGGTGTCACGCTCGTCGTT
TGGTATGGCTTCATTCAGCTCCGGTTCCCAACGATCAAGGCGAGTTACATGATCCCCCATGTTGTGCAAA
AAAGCGGTTAGCTCCTTCGGTCCTCCGATCGTTGTCAGAAGTAAGTTGGCCGCAGTGTTATCACTCATGG
TTATGGCAGCACTGCATAATTCTCTTACTGTCATGCCATCCGTAAGATGCTTTTCTGTGACTGGTGAGTA
CTCAACCAAGTCATTCTGAGAATAGTGTATGCGGCGACCGAGTTGCTCTTGCCCGGCGTCAATACGGGAT
AATACCGCGCCACATAGCAGAACTTTAAAAGTGCTCATCATTGGAAAACGTTCTTCGGGGCGAAAACTCT
CAAGGATCTTACCGCTGTTGAGATCCAGTTCGATGTAACCCACTCGTGCACCCAACTGATCTTCAGCATC
TTTTACTTTCACCAGCGTTTCTGGGTGAGCAAAAACAGGAAGGCAAAATGCCGCAAAAAAGGGAATAAGG
GCGACACGGAAATGTTGAATACTCATACTCTTCCTTTTTCAATATTATTGAAGCATTTATCAGGGTTATT
GTCTCATGAGCGGATACATATTTGAATGTATTTAGAAAAATAAACAAATAGGGGTTCCGCGCACATTTCC
CCGAAAAGTGCCACCTGACGTCGACGGATCGGGAGATCAACTTGTTTATTGCAGCTTATAATGGTTACAA
ATAAAGCAATAGCATCACAAATTTCACAAATAAAGCATTTTTTTCACTGCATTCTAGTTGTGGTTTGTCC
AAACTCATCAATGTATCTTATCATGTCTGGATCAACTGGATAACTCAAGCTAACCAAAATCATCCCAAAC
TTCCCACCCCATACCCTATTACCACTGCCAATTACCTGTGGTTTCATTTACTCTAAACCTGTGATTCCTC
TGAATTATTTTCATTTTAAAGAAATTGTATTTGTTAAATATGTACTACAAACTTAGTAGTTGGAAGGGCT
AATTCACTCCCAAAGAAGACAAGATATCCTTGATCTGTGGATCTACCACACACAAGGCTACTTCCCTGAT
TAGCAGAACTACACACCAGGGCCAGGGGTCAGATATCCACTGACCTTTGGATGGTGCTACAAGCTAGTAC
CAGTTGAGCCAGATAAGGTAGAAGAGGCCAATAAAGGAGAGAACACCAGCTTGTTACACCCTGTGAGCCT
GCATGGGATGGATGACCCGGAGAGAGAAGTGTTAGAGTGGAGGTTTGACAGCCGCCTAGCATTTCATCAC
GTGGCCCGAGAGCTGCATCCGGAGTACTTCAAGAACTGCTGATATCGAGCTTGCTACAAGGGACTTTCCG
CTGGGGACTTTCCAGGGAGGCGTGGCCTGGGCGGGACTGGGGAGTGGCGAGCCCTCAGATCCTGCATATA
AGCAGCTGCTTTTTGCCTGTACTGGGTCTCTCTGGTTAGACCAGATCTGAGCCTGGGAGCTCTCTGGCTA
ACTAGGGAACCCACTGCTTAAGCCTCAATAAAGCTTGCCTTGAGTGCTTCAAGTAGTGTGTGCCCGTCTG
TTGTGTGACTCTGGTAACTAGAGATCCCTCAGACCCTTTTAGTCAGTGTGGAAAATCTCTAGCAGTGGCG
CCCGAACAGGGACTTGAAAGCGAAAGGGAAACCAGAGGAGCTCTCTCGACGCAGGACTCGGCTTGCTGAA
GCGCGCACGGCAAGAGGCGAGGGGCGGCGACTGGTGAGTACGCCAAAAATTTTGACTAGCGGAGGCTAGA
AGGAGAGAGATGGGTGCGAGAGCGTCAGTATTAAG
Features (pLannotate 1.2.2; 40 found; start..end, strand, type, name):
    488..721     +  misc_feature   RRE: The Rev response element (RRE) of HIV-1 allows for Rev-dependent mRNA export from the nucleus to the cytoplasm.
   1098..1198    +  CDS            Rev (fragment): human immunodeficiency virus 1 (HIV-1) Rev protein; rev; enhances nuclear export of unspliced and incompletely spliced viral mRNAs
   1248..1365    +  misc_feature   cPPT/CTS: central polypurine tract and central termination sequence of HIV-1
   1430..1804    -  CDS            BleoR: antibiotic-binding protein; Sh ble from Streptoalloteichus hindustanus; confers resistance to bleomycin, phleomycin, and Zeocin™
   1824..1871    -  promoter       EM7 promoter: synthetic bacterial promoter&nbsp
   1941..2211    +  protein_bind   tetracycline response element: contains seven copies of the tetracycline operator tetO tetracycline repressor TetR
   2222..2239    +  misc_feature   MCS (fragment): pUC18/19 multiple cloning site
   2244..2282    +  promoter       minimal CMV promoter: human cytomegalovirus (CMV) immediate early promoter
   2379..3074    +  CDS            TurboRFP: red fluorescent protein from Entacmaea quadricolor mammalian codon-optimized
   3125..3218    +  ncRNA          5' miR-30a: sequence upstream of the 71-nt precursor of the human miR-30a microRNA (Zeng et al., 2002) miRNA
   3330..3442    +  ncRNA          3' miR-30a: sequence downstream of the 71-nt precursor of the human miR-30a microRNA (Zeng et al., 2002) miRNA
   3505..4716    +  promoter       UbC promoter: human ubiquitin C promoter
   4723..4756    -  protein_bind   loxP: Cre-mediated recombination occurs in the 8-bp core sequence (GCATACAT). Cre recombinase
   4763..5460    +  CDS            rtTA3 (fragment): reverse tetracycline transactivator 3 activates expression from Tet-responsive promoters in the presence of doxycycline
   5390..5500    +  CDS            VP48: 3 tandem repeats of the minimal activation domain of herpes simplex virus VP16 (Cheng et al., 2013)
   5510..5540    +  protein_bind   loxP (fragment): Cre-mediated recombination occurs in the 8-bp core sequence (GCATACAT). Cre recombinase
   5558..6130    +  misc_feature   IRES: internal ribosome entry site (IRES) of the encephalomyocarditis virus (EMCV)
   6139..6735    +  CDS            PuroR: puromycin N-acetyltransferase; pac from Streptomyces alboniger; confers resistance to puromycin
   6757..7345    +  misc_feature   WPRE: woodchuck hepatitis virus posttranscriptional regulatory element
   7362..7550    +  CDS            nef (fragment): NEF_HV1Z2 - Experimental evidence at protein level: Swiss-Prot protein existence level 1. Extracellular Nef protein targets CD4(+) T-lymphocytes for apoptosis by interacting with CXCR4 surface receptors. From Human immunodeficiency virus type 1 group M subtype D (isolate Z2/CDC-Z34) (HIV-1).
   7552..7785    +  LTR            3' LTR (ΔU3): self-inactivating 3' long terminal repeat (LTR) from HIV-1
   7892..8116    +  polyA_signal   bGH poly(A) signal: bovine growth hormone polyadenylation signal
   8120..8141    +  promoter       SV40 promoter (fragment): SV40 enhancer and early promoter
   8162..8590    +  rep_origin     f1 ori (sequence partly withheld): f1 bacteriophage origin of replication; arrow indicates direction of (+) strand synthesis
   8604..8933    +  promoter       SV40 promoter: SV40 enhancer and early promoter
   9010..9626    +  CDS            HygR (fragment): aminoglycoside phosphotransferase from E. coli confers resistance to hygromycin
   9636..9761    +  CDS            ble (fragment): BLE_KLEPN - Experimental evidence at protein level: Swiss-Prot protein existence level 1. Binding protein with a strong affinity to the bleomycin family of antibiotics. Binds to CL990; an antimitotic-antibiotic compound. From Klebsiella pneumoniae.
   9756..9837    +  polyA_signal   SV40 poly(A) signal: SV40 polyadenylation signal
   9948..9970    -  protein_bind   lac operator (fragment): The lac repressor binds to the lac operator to inhibit transcription in E. coli. This inhibition can be relieved by adding lactose or isopropyl-β-D-thiogalactopyranoside (IPTG). lac repressor encoded by lacI
   9974..10004   -  promoter       lac promoter: promoter for the E. coli lac operon
  10019..10040   -  protein_bind   CAP binding site: CAP binding activates transcription in the presence of cAMP. E. coli catabolite activator protein
  10053..10145   -  CDS            lacI (fragment): lac repressor; lacI; The lac repressor binds to the lac operator to inhibit transcription in E. coli. This inhibition can be relieved by adding lactose or isopropyl-β-D-thiogalactopyranoside (IPTG).
  10328..10916   -  rep_origin     ori: high-copy-number ColE1/pMB1/pBR322/pUC origin of replication
  11087..11947   -  CDS            AmpR: β-lactamase; bla; confers resistance to ampicillin, carbenicillin, and related antibiotics
  11948..12052   -  promoter       AmpR promoter: bla
  12100..12234   +  polyA_signal   SV40 poly(A) signal: SV40 polyadenylation signal
  12401..12730   +  CDS            nef (fragment): NEF_HV1BR - Experimental evidence at protein level: Swiss-Prot protein existence level 1. Extracellular Nef protein targets CD4(+) T-lymphocytes for apoptosis by interacting with CXCR4 surface receptors (PubMed:14990729). From Human immunodeficiency virus type 1 group M subtype B (isolate BRU/LAI) (HIV-1).
  12778..13035   +  LTR            5' LTR (truncated): truncated 5' long terminal repeat (LTR) from HIV-1
  13082..13207   +  misc_feature   HIV-1 Ψ: packaging signal of human immunodeficiency virus type 1
  13191..313     +  CDS            HIV-1 gag (fragment) (across the origin): gag protein from human immunodeficiency virus 1; gag
