[The description below was written by a language model from this plasmid's Addgene catalogue record and pLannotate feature annotations shown in this document.]
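Description:
pInducer10-SAE1_sh3 is a doxycycline-inducible shRNA construct built on the pInducer-10 backbone, targeting human SAE1 (SUMO1 activating enzyme subunit 1). The catalogue lists it simply as a mammalian expression vector, but the feature table shows the architecture of a self-inactivating HIV-1 lentiviral transfer vector: a truncated 5' LTR, the Ψ packaging signal with a gag fragment, RRE, cPPT/CTS, WPRE and a ΔU3 3' LTR. In bacteria it is maintained through a high-copy ColE1/pUC-type origin with ampicillin resistance. An f1 origin and an EM7-driven bleomycin/Zeocin resistance gene are also annotated, along with fragmentary hygromycin and ble remnants downstream of an SV40 promoter in the backbone.

The payload has two units. A tetracycline response element (seven tetO copies) fused to a minimal CMV promoter drives TurboRFP, followed by 5' and 3' miR-30a flanking sequences. The gap between these flanks is where the SAE1 hairpin would sit, so the shRNA is processed as a microRNA-like element from the same transcript as the red reporter, and fluorescence tracks shRNA induction. Downstream, the constitutive human UbC promoter expresses the reverse tetracycline transactivator rtTA3, which is bracketed by an inverted loxP site and a partial one. An EMCV IRES links it to the puromycin resistance gene. A single vector therefore supplies the transactivator, drug selection of stable cells and the inducible cassette. The catalogue's "Ubc promoter" entry corresponds to this rtTA3–puro unit rather than to the shRNA itself.

The sequenced record is slightly shorter than the stated total size. According to the record, the construct is used to express RFP and SAE1 shRNA 3 in mammalian cells, in connection with a study of SUMO pathway dependence in Ras/Raf-driven oncogenesis.
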