Addgene plasmid #168985: pInducer10-SAE1_sh3
Purpose: Expresses RFP cDNA and SAE1 shRNA 3 in mammalian cells
Depositing lab: Ji Luo. Depositing organization: National Cancer Institute (NCI). Publication: Oncogenesis driven by the Ras/Raf pathway requires the SUMO E2 ligase Ubc9. Yu B, Swatkoski S, Holly A, Lee LC, Giroux V, Lee CS, Hsu D, Smith JL, Yuen G, Yue J, Ann DK, Simpson RM, Creighton CJ, Figg WD, Gucek M, Luo J. Proc Natl Acad Sci U S A. 2015 Apr 7;112(14):E1724-33. doi: 10.1073/pnas.1415569112. Epub 2015 Mar 24. PubMed 25805818.
Backbone
  Vector backbone: pInducer-10
  Backbone size w/o insert (bp): 13217
  Total vector size (bp): 13261
  Vector type: Mammalian Expression
  Selectable markers: Puromycin
Growth in bacteria
  Bacterial resistance: Ampicillin, 100 μg/mL
  Growth temperature: 37°C
  Growth strain: NEB Stable
  Copy number: High Copy
Gene/Insert
  Gene/Insert name: SUMO1 Activating Enzyme Subunit 1 (alt name: SAE1)
  gRNA/shRNA sequence: atccagggatgtcatagttaaa
  Species: H. sapiens (human)
  GenBank ID: XM_034946816.1
  Entrez Gene: SAE1 (a.k.a. AOS1, HSPC140, SUA1, UBLE1A)
  Promoter: Ubc promoter
  Cloning method: Gateway Cloning
  Sequencing primers: 5′ cggcttccacttcgtggaccacag; 3′ ctgatccttccgcccggacgctcag
Terms and licenses: Academic/Nonprofit Terms; Industry Terms: Not Available to Industry
How to cite: pInducer10-SAE1_sh3 was a gift from Ji Luo (Addgene plasmid # 168985 ; http://n2t.net/addgene:168985 ; RRID:Addgene_168985)
